>Addgene plasmid #73116 | CD55-CD4d3+4-bio | depositor full sequence | sequence record 137007 | CD55-CD4d3+4-bio sequence 7643 bps
GTCGACCTCCATCACGGCCTATAAGAGTGAGGGGGAGTCAGCGGAGTTCTCCTTCCCACTCAACCTTGGA
GAGGAAAGCCTGCAGGGAGAGTTGAGATGGAAGGCAGAGAAGGCTCCTTCTTCCCAGTCCTGGATCACCT
TCTCCCTAAAGAACCAAAAGGTGTCTGTGCAGAAGTCTACTAGCAACCCCAAGTTCCAGCTGTCCGAAAC
GCTCCCACTCACCCTTCAGATACCCCAGGTCTCCCTTCAGTTTGCTGGTTCTGGCAACCTGACCCTGACT
CTGGACAGAGGGATACTGTATCAGGAAGTGAACCTGGTGGTGATGAAAGTGACTCAGCCCGACAGCAACA
CTTTGACCTGTGAGGTGATGGGACCCACCTCACCCAAGATGAGACTGATCTTGAAGCAGGAGAATCAGGA
GGCCAGGGTCTCCAGGCAGGAGAAAGTGATTCAAGTGCAGGCCCCTGAAGCAGGGGTGTGGCAATGTCTA
CTGAGTGAAGGTGAAGAGGTCAAGATGGACTCCAAGATCCAGGTTTTATCCAAAGGGTTGAATTCCGGAT
CACTGCATCATATTCTGGATGCACAGAAAATGGTGTGGAATCATCGTTAAGTCTAGACACGTGATTAATT
AAGGATCCCCCGACCTCGACCTCTGGCTAATAAAGGAAATTTATTTTCATTGCAATAGTGTGTTGGAATT
TTTTGTGTCTCTCACTCGGAAGGACATATGGGAGGGCAAATCATTTGGTCGAGATCCCTCGGAGATCTCT
AGCTAGAGGATCGATCCCCGCCCCGGACGAACTAAACCTGACTACGACATCTCTGCCCCTTCTTCGCGGG
GCAGTGCATGTAATCCCTTCAGTTGGTTGGTACAACTTGCCAACTGGGCCCTGTTCCACATGTGACACGG
GGGGGGACCAAACACAAAGGGGTTCTCTGACTGTAGTTGACATCCTTATAAATGGATGTGCACATTTGCC
AACACTGAGTGGCTTTCATCCTGGAGCAGACTTTGCAGTCTGTGGACTGCAACACAACATTGCCTTTATG
TGTAACTCTTGGCTGAAGCTCTTACACCAATGCTGGGGGACATGTACCTCCCAGGGGCCCAGGAAGACTA
CGGGAGGCTACACCAACGTCAATCAGAGGGGCCTGTGTAGCTACCGATAAGCGGACCCTCAAGAGGGCAT
TAGCAATAGTGTTTATAAGGCCCCCTTGTTAACCCTAAACGGGTAGCATATGCTTCCCGGGTAGTAGTAT
ATACTATCCAGACTAACCCTAATTCAATAGCATATGTTACCCAACGGGAAGCATATGCTATCGAATTAGG
GTTAGTAAAAGGGTCCTAAGGAACAGCGATATCTCCCACCCCATGAGCTGTCACGGTTTTATTTACATGG
GGTCAGGATTCCACGAGGGTAGTGAACCATTTTAGTCACAAGGGCAGTGGCTGAAGATCAAGGAGCGGGC
AGTGAACTCTCCTGAATCTTCGCCTGCTTCTTCATTCTCCTTCGTTTAGCTAATAGAATAACTGCTGAGT
TGTGAACAGTAAGGTGTATGTGAGGTGCTCGAAAACAAGGTTTCAGGTGACGCCCCCAGAATAAAATTTG
GACGGGGGGTTCAGTGGTGGCATTGTGCTATGACACCAATATAACCCTCACAAACCCCTTGGGCAATAAA
TACTAGTGTAGGAATGAAACATTCTGAATATCTTTAACAATAGAAATCCATGGGGTGGGGACAAGCCGTA
AAGACTGGATGTCCATCTCACACGAATTTATGGCTATGGGCAACACATAATCCTAGTGCAATATGATACT
GGGGTTATTAAGATGTGTCCCAGGCAGGGACCAAGACAGGTGAACCATGTTGTTACACTCTATTTGTAAC
AAGGGGAAAGAGAGTGGACGCCGACAGCAGCGGACTCCACTGGTTGTCTCTAACACCCCCGAAAATTAAA
CGGGGCTCCACGCCAATGGGGCCCATAAACAAAGACAAGTGGCCACTCTTTTTTTTGAAATTGTGGAGTG
GGGGCACGCGTCAGCCCCCACACGCCGCCCTGCGGTTTTGGACTGTAAAATAAGGGTGTAATAACTTGGC
TGATTGTAACCCCGCTAACCACTGCGGTCAAACCACTTGCCCACAAAACCACTAATGGCACCCCGGGGAA
TACCTGCATAAGTAGGTGGGCGGGCCAAGATAGGGGCGCGATTGCTGCGATCTGGAGGACAAATTACACA
CACTTGCGCCTGAGCGCCAAGCACAGGGTTGTTGGTCCTCATATTCACGAGGTCGCTGAGAGCACGGTGG
GCTAATGTTGCCATGGGTAGCATATACTACCCAAATATCTGGATAGCATATGCTATCCTAATCTATATCT
GGGTAGCATAGGCTATCCTAATCTATATCTGGGTAGCATATGCTATCCTAATCTATATCTGGGTAGTATA
TGCTATCCTAATTTATATCTGGGTAGCATAGGCTATCCTAATCTATATCTGGGTAGCATATGCTATCCTA
ATCTATATCTGGGTAGTATATGCTATCCTAATCTGTATCCGGGTAGCATATGCTATCCTAATAGAGATTA
GGGTAGTATATGCTATCCTAATTTATATCTGGGTAGCATATACTACCCAAATATCTGGATAGCATATGCT
ATCCTAATCTATATCTGGGTAGCATATGCTATCCTAATCTATATCTGGGTAGCATAGGCTATCCTAATCT
ATATCTGGGTAGCATATGCTATCCTAATCTATATCTGGGTAGTATATGCTATCCTAATTTATATCTGGGT
AGCATAGGCTATCCTAATCTATATCTGGGTAGCATATGCTATCCTAATCTATATCTGGGTAGTATATGCT
ATCCTAATCTGTATCCGGGTAGCATATGCTATCCTCATGATAAGCTGTCAAACATGAGAATTTTCTTGAA
GACGAAAGGGCCTCGTGATACGCCTATTTTTATAGGTTAATGTCATGATAATAATGGTTTCTTAGACGTC
AGGTGGCACTTTTCGGGGAAATGTGCGCGGAACCCCTATTTGTTTATTTTTCTAAATACATTCAAATATG
TATCCGCTCATGAGACAATAACCCTGATAAATGCTTCAATAATATTGAAAAAGGAAGAGTATGAGTATTC
AACATTTCCGTGTCGCCCTTATTCCCTTTTTTGCGGCATTTTGCCTTCCTGTTTTTGCTCACCCAGAAAC
GCTGGTGAAAGTAAAAGATGCTGAAGATCAGTTGGGTGCACGAGTGGGTTACATCGAACTGGATCTCAAC
AGCGGTAAGATCCTTGAGAGTTTTCGCCCCGAAGAACGTTTTCCAATGATGAGCACTTTTAAAGTTCTGC
TATGTGGCGCGGTATTATCCCGTGTTGACGCCGGGCAAGAGCAACTCGGTCGCCGCATACACTATTCTCA
GAATGACTTGGTTGAGTACTCACCAGTCACAGAAAAGCATCTTACGGATGGCATGACAGTAAGAGAATTA
TGCAGTGCTGCCATAACCATGAGTGATAACACTGCGGCCAACTTACTTCTGACAACGATCGGAGGACCGA
AGGAGCTAACCGCTTTTTTGCACAACATGGGGGATCATGTAACTCGCCTTGATCGTTGGGAACCGGAGCT
GAATGAAGCCATACCAAACGACGAGCGTGACACCACGATGCCTGCAGCAATGGCAACAACGTTGCGCAAA
CTATTAACTGGCGAACTACTTACTCTAGCTTCCCGGCAACAATTAATAGACTGGATGGAGGCGGATAAAG
TTGCAGGACCACTTCTGCGCTCGGCCCTTCCGGCTGGCTGGTTTATTGCTGATAAATCTGGAGCCGGTGA
GCGTGGGTCTCGCGGTATCATTGCAGCACTGGGGCCAGATGGTAAGCCCTCCCGTATCGTAGTTATCTAC
ACGACGGGGAGTCAGGCAACTATGGATGAACGAAATAGACAGATCGCTGAGATAGGTGCCTCACTGATTA
AGCATTGGTAACTGTCAGACCAAGTTTACTCATATATACTTTAGATTGATTTAAAACTTCATTTTTAATT
TAAAAGGATCTAGGTGAAGATCCTTTTTGATAATCTCATGACCAAAATCCCTTAACGTGAGTTTTCGTTC
CACTGAGCGTCAGACCCCGTAGAAAAGATCAAAGGATCTTCTTGAGATCCTTTTTTTCTGCGCGTAATCT
GCTGCTTGCAAACAAAAAAACCACCGCTACCAGCGGTGGTTTGTTTGCCGGATCAAGAGCTACCAACTCT
TTTTCCGAAGGTAACTGGCTTCAGCAGAGCGCAGATACCAAATACTGTTCTTCTAGTGTAGCCGTAGTTA
GGCCACCACTTCAAGAACTCTGTAGCACCGCCTACATACCTCGCTCTGCTAATCCTGTTACCAGTGGCTG
CTGCCAGTGGCGATAAGTCGTGTCTTACCGGGTTGGACTCAAGACGATAGTTACCGGATAAGGCGCAGCG
GTCGGGCTGAACGGGGGGTTCGTGCACACAGCCCAGCTTGGAGCGAACGACCTACACCGAACTGAGATAC
CTACAGCGTGAGCTATGAGAAAGCGCCACGCTTCCCGAAGGGAGAAAGGCGGACAGGTATCCGGTAAGCG
GCAGGGTCGGAACAGGAGAGCGCACGAGGGAGCTTCCAGGGGGAAACGCCTGGTATCTTTATAGTCCTGT
CGGGTTTCGCCACCTCTGACTTGAGCGTCGATTTTTGTGATGCTCGTCAGGGGGGCGGAGCCTATGGAAA
AACGCCAGCAACGCGGCCTTTTTACGGTTCCTGGCCTTTTGCTGGCCTTTTGCTCACATGTTCTTTCCTG
CGTTATCCCCTGATTCTGTGGATAACCGTATTACCGCCTTTGAGTGAGCTGATACCGCTCGCCGCAGCCG
AACGACCGAGCGCAGCGAGTCAGTGAGCGAGGAAGCGGAAGAGCGCCCAATACGCAAACCGCCTCTCCCC
GCGCGTTGGCCGATTCATTAATGCAGCTGGCACGACAGGTTTCCCGACTGGAAAGCGGGCAGTGAGCGCA
ACGCAATTAATGTGAGTTAGCTCACTCATTAGGCACCCCAGGCTTTACACTTTATGCTTCCGGCTCGTAT
GTTGTGTGGAATTGTGAGCGGATAACAATTTCACACAGGAAACAGCTATGACCATGATTACGCCAAGCTC
TAGCTAGAGGTCGACCAATTCTCATGTTTGACAGCTTATCATCGCAGATCCGGGCAACGTTGTTGCCATT
GCTGCAGGCGCAGAACTGGTAGGTATGGAAGATCTATACATTGAATCAATATTGGCAATTAGCCATATTA
GTCATTGGTTATATAGCATAAATCAATATTGGCTATTGGCCATTGCATACGTTGTATCTATATCATAATA
TGTACATTTATATTGGCTCATGTCCAATATGACCGCCATGTTGACATTGATTATTGACTAGTTATTAATA
GTAATCAATTACGGGGTCATTAGTTCATAGCCCATATATGGAGTTCCGCGTTACATAACTTACGGTAAAT
GGCCCGCCTGGCTGACCGCCCAACGACCCCCGCCCATTGACGTCAATAATGACGTATGTTCCCATAGTAA
CGCCAATAGGGACTTTCCATTGACGTCAATGGGTGGAGTATTTACGGTAAACTGCCCACTTGGCAGTACA
TCAAGTGTATCATATGCCAAGTCCGCCCCCTATTGACGTCAATGACGGTAAATGGCCCGCCTGGCATTAT
GCCCAGTACATGACCTTACGGGACTTTCCTACTTGGCAGTACATCTACGTATTAGTCATCGCTATTACCA
TGGTGATGCGGTTTTGGCAGTACACCAATGGGCGTGGATAGCGGTTTGACTCACGGGGATTTCCAAGTCT
CCACCCCATTGACGTCAATGGGAGTTTGTTTTGGCACCAAAATCAACGGGACTTTCCAAAATGTCGTAAT
AACCCCGCCCCGTTGACGCAAATGGGCGGTAGGCGTGTACGGTGGGAGGTCTATATAAGCAGAGCTCGTT
TAGTGAACCGTCAGATCCTCACTCTCTTCCGCATCGCTGTCTGCGAGGGCCAGCTGTTGGGCTCGCGGTT
GAGGACAAACTCTTCGCGGTCTTTCCAGTACTCTTGGATCGGAAACCCGTCGGCCTCCGAACGGTACTCC
GCCACCGAGGGACCTGAGCGAGTCCGCATCGACCGGATCGGAAAACCTCTCGAGAAAGGCGTCTAACCAG
TCACAGTCGCAAGGTAGGCTGAGCACCGTGGCGGGCGGCAGCGGGTGGCGGTCGGGGTTGTTTCTGGCGG
AGGTGCTGCTGATGATGTAATTAAAGTAGGCGGTCTTGAGACGGCGGATGGTCGAGGTGAGGTGTGGCAG
GCTTGAGATCCAGCTGTTGGGGTGAGTACTCCCTCTCAAAAGCGGGCATTACTTCTGCGCTAAGATTGTC
AGTTTCCAAAAACGAGGAGGATTTGATATTCACCTGGCCCGATCTGGCCATACACTTGAGTGACAATGAC
ATCCACTTTGCCTTTCTCTCCACAGGTGTCCACTCCCAGGTCCAAGTTTAAACTGCGGCCGCCACCATGG
CCGTGGCCAGACCTTCTGTGCCTGCCGCCCTGCCTCTGCTGGGAGAGCTGCCCAGACTGCTGCTGCTGGT
GCTGCTGTGTCTGCCTGCCGTGTGGGGCGATTGCGGCCTGCCCCCCGATGTGCCTAATGCCCAGCCCGCC
CTGGAAGGCAGAACCAGCTTCCCCGAGGACACCGTGATCACCTACAAGTGCGAGGAATCCTTCGTGAAGA
TCCCCGGCGAGAAGGACAGCGTGATCTGCCTGAAGGGCAGCCAGTGGAGCGACATCGAGGAATTCTGCAA
CCGGTCCTGCGAGGTGCCCACCAGACTGAACAGCGCCAGCCTGAAGCAGCCCTACATCACCCAGAACTAC
TTCCCTGTGGGCACCGTGGTGGAGTACGAGTGCAGACCCGGCTACAGAAGAGAGCCCAGCCTGAGCCCCA
AGCTGACCTGTCTGCAGAACCTGAAGTGGAGCACCGCCGTGGAGTTCTGCAAGAAGAAGTCCTGCCCCAA
CCCTGGCGAGATCCGGAACGGCCAGATCGATGTGCCTGGCGGCATCCTGTTTGGCGCCACCATCAGCTTC
AGCTGCAACACCGGCTACAAGCTGTTCGGATCTACTAGCTCTTTTTGCCTGATCAGCGGCAGCAGCGTGC
AGTGGTCCGACCCCCTGCCCGAGTGCAGAGAGATCTACTGCCCTGCTCCTCCTCAGATCGACAACGGCAT
CATCCAGGGAGAGAGAGATCACTACGGCTACCGGCAGAGCGTGACCTACGCCTGCAACAAGGGCTTCACC
ATGATCGGCGAGCACAGCATCTACTGCACCGTGAACAACGACGAGGGCGAGTGGAGCGGACCCCCTCCTG
AGTGTCGGGGCAAGAGCCTGACCAGCAAGGTCCCACCCACTGTGCAGAAACCCACCACCGTGAACGTGCC
CACCACCGAGGTGTCCCCCACCTCCCAGAAAACCACAACCAAGACCACCACCCCCAACGCCCAGGCCACC
AGATCCACCCCCGTGTCCCGGACCACCAAGCACTTCCACGAGACAACCCCCAACAAGGGCAGCGGCACTA
CCTCTGGCGCGCC
Features (pLannotate 1.2.2; 19 found; start..end, strand, type, name):
    659..714     +  polyA_signal   β-globin poly(A) signal: rabbit β-globin polyadenylation signal (Gil and Proudfoot, 1987)
   1228..2909    -  rep_origin     oriP (fragment): Epstein-Barr virus oriP replication origin (Yates et al., 2000)
   3036..3140    +  promoter       AmpR promoter: bla
   3141..4001    +  CDS            AmpR: β-lactamase; bla; confers resistance to ampicillin, carbenicillin, and related antibiotics
   4172..4760    +  rep_origin     ori: high-copy-number ColE1/pMB1/pBR322/pUC origin of replication
   4943..5035    +  CDS            lacI (fragment): lac repressor; lacI; The lac repressor binds to the lac operator to inhibit transcription in E. coli. This inhibition can be relieved by adding lactose or isopropyl-β-D-thiogalactopyranoside (IPTG).
   5048..5069    +  protein_bind   CAP binding site: CAP binding activates transcription in the presence of cAMP. E. coli catabolite activator protein
   5084..5114    +  promoter       lac promoter: promoter for the E. coli lac operon
   5122..5138    +  protein_bind   lac operator: The lac repressor binds to the lac operator to inhibit transcription in E. coli. This inhibition can be relieved by adding lactose or isopropyl-β-D-thiogalactopyranoside (IPTG). lac repressor encoded by lacI
   5208..5224    +  promoter       tet promoter (fragment): E. coli promoter for tetracycline efflux protein gene
   5234..5259    -  CDS            bla(M) (fragment): β-lactamase lacking the signal sequence; bla(M); allows cytosolic expression of β-lactamase
   5433..5812    +  enhancer       CMV enhancer: human cytomegalovirus immediate early enhancer
   5814..6013    +  promoter       CMV promoter: human cytomegalovirus (CMV) immediate early promoter
   6081..6119    +  misc_feature   Ad SA (fragment): adenovirus major late transcript splice acceptor (Friedrich and Soriano, 1991)
   6152..6361    -  CDS            PTP (fragment): TERM_ADE02 - Experimental evidence at protein level: Swiss-Prot protein existence level 1. Protein covalently bound to the viral DNA that acts as a primer for viral genomic replication by DNA strand displacement. Assembles on the viral origin of replication in an initiation complex with viral polymerase, DBP, host NFIA and host POU2F1/OCT1. During initiation, the polymerase covalently couples the first dCTP with Ser- 580 of pTP. The terminal protein stimulates the template activity over 20 fold compared to protein-free templates. Neo-synthesized viral genomes are linked to two preterminal prot
   6392..6481    +  intron         chimeric intron (fragment): chimera between introns from adenovirus and immunoglobulin heavy chain genes
   6500..6546    +  CDS            IgH signal sequence (fragment): signal sequence from the mouse immunoglobulin heavy chain variable region
   6577..7638    +  CDS            CD55 (fragment): DAF_HUMAN - Also known as CR, DAF. Experimental evidence at protein level: Swiss-Prot protein existence level 1. (Microbial infection) Acts as a receptor for Human echoviruses 6, 7, 11, 12, 20 and 21. From Homo sapiens (Human).
   7636..553     +  CDS            Cd4 (fragment) (across the origin): CD4_RAT - Experimental evidence at protein level: Swiss-Prot protein existence level 1. Integral membrane glycoprotein that plays an essential role in the immune response and serves multiple functions in responses against both external and internal offenses. In T-cells, functions primarily as a coreceptor for MHC class II molecule:peptide complex. The antigens presented by class II peptides are derived from extracellular proteins while class I peptides are derived from cytosolic proteins. Interacts simultaneously with the T-cell receptor (TCR) and the MHC class II presented by antigen presenti
