[The description below was written by a language model from this plasmid's Addgene catalogue record and pLannotate feature annotations shown in this document.]
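Description:
CD55-CD4d3+4-bio is a 7,643 bp mammalian expression plasmid built on the pTT3 backbone, part of a collection of constructs encoding human erythrocyte surface proteins as recombinant fusion proteins. In bacteria it is maintained through a high-copy ColE1/pUC-type origin and selected with ampicillin via the β-lactamase gene. The backbone also carries a fragment of the Epstein-Barr virus oriP, which allows episomal retention in cells that supply EBNA1. Short lac and tet promoter, lacI and bla fragments annotated upstream of the expression cassette appear to be backbone remnants with no stated role.

The expression cassette is driven by the human CMV immediate-early enhancer and promoter. This is followed by adenovirus-derived leader, splice and intron sequences; the annotated preterminal protein fragment on the opposite strand most likely reflects this adenoviral leader region rather than an intended coding sequence. A short match to a mouse immunoglobulin heavy chain signal sequence lies just upstream of the insert. The human CD55 (decay-accelerating factor) fragment is cloned between preserved NotI and AscI sites and runs directly into rat CD4 domains 3 and 4, followed according to the catalogue by a C-terminal biotinylation peptide, which the feature table does not separately annotate. A rabbit β-globin polyadenylation signal terminates the transcript. The CD4d3+4 segment serves as a common tag on the fusion, and the peptide permits enzymatic biotinylation so the protein can be captured on streptavidin. The associated work on Plasmodium falciparum erythrocyte invasion suggests use in screening for receptor–ligand interactions between erythrocyte and parasite proteins.
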