Addgene plasmid #73116: CD55-CD4d3+4-bio
Purpose: EXPRESs plasmid for human erythrocyte surface proteins encoding CD55 with rat CD4d3+4-bio
Depositing lab: Gavin Wright. Depositing organization: Wellcome Sanger Institute. Publication: Basigin is a receptor essential for erythrocyte invasion by Plasmodium falciparum. Crosnier C, Bustamante LY, Bartholdson SJ, Bei AK, Theron M, Uchikawa M, Mboup S, Ndir O, Kwiatkowski DP, Duraisingh MT, Rayner JC, Wright GJ. Nature. 2011 Nov 9;480(7378):534-7. doi: 10.1038/nature10606. PubMed 22080952.
Backbone
  Vector backbone: pTT3
  Backbone manufacturer: Yves Durocher, NRC
  Backbone size w/o insert (bp): 6000
  Total vector size (bp): 7643
  Vector type: Mammalian Expression
Growth in bacteria
  Bacterial resistance: Ampicillin, 100 μg/mL
  Growth temperature: 37°C
  Growth strain: DH5alpha
  Copy number: Unknown
Gene/Insert
  Gene/Insert name: CD55
  Species: H. sapiens (human)
  Entrez Gene: CD55 (a.k.a. CHAPLE, CR, CROM, DAF, TC)
  Promoter: CMV
  Tag / fusion protein: ratCD4d3+4 (C terminal on insert); biotinylation peptide (C terminal on insert)
  Cloning method: Restriction Enzyme; 5′ cloning site NotI (not destroyed); 3′ cloning site AscI (not destroyed)
  Sequencing primers: 5′ CMW fwd
Resource information
  A portion of this plasmid was derived from a plasmid made by: pTT3 was obtained from Yves Durocher, National Research Council of Canada-Biotechnology Research Institute
Terms and licenses: Academic/Nonprofit Terms; Industry Terms: Not Available to Industry
How to cite: CD55-CD4d3+4-bio was a gift from Gavin Wright (Addgene plasmid # 73116 ; http://n2t.net/addgene:73116 ; RRID:Addgene_73116)
