>Addgene plasmid #73116 | CD55-CD4d3+4-bio | addgene partial sequence | sequence record 140439 | rb_glob_PA_term-R 5'-CCCATATGTCCTTCCGAGTG-3'
AATTTCCTTTATTAGCCAGAGGTCGAGGTCGGGGGATCCTTAATTAATCACGTGTCTAGACTTAACGATG
ATTCCACACCATTTTCTGTGCATCCAGAATATGATGCAGTGATCCGGAATTCAACCCTTTGGATAAAACC
TGGATCTTGGAGTCCATCTTGACCTCTTCACCTTCACTCAGTAGACATTGCCACACCCCTGCTTCAGGGG
CCTGCACTTGAATCACTTTCTCCTGCCTGGAGACCCTGGCCTCCTGATTCTCCTGCTTCAAGATCAGTCT
CATCTTGGGTGAGGTGGGTCCCATCACCTCACAGGTCAAAGTGTTGCTGTCGGGCTGAGTCACTTTCATC
ACCACCAGGTTCACTTCCTGATACAGTATCCCTCTGTCCAGAGTCAGGGTCAGGTTGCCAGAACCAGCAA
ACTGAAGGGAGACCTGGGGTATCTGAAGGGTGAGTGGGAGCGTTTCGGACAGCTGGAACTTGGGGTTGCT
AGTAGACTTCTGCACAGACACCTTTTGGTTCTTTAGGGAGAAGGTGATCCAGGACTGGGAAGAAGGAGCC
TTCTCTGCCTTCCATCTCAACTCTCCCTGCAGGCTTTCCTCTCCAAGGTTGAGTGGGAAGGAGAACTCCG
CTGACTCCCCCTCACTCTTATAGGCCGTGATGGAGGTCGACGGCGCGCCAGAGGTAGTGCCGCTGCCCTT
GTTGGGGGTTGTCTCGTGGAAGTGCTTGGTGGTCCGGGACACGG
