>Addgene plasmid #73116 | CD55-CD4d3+4-bio | addgene partial sequence | sequence record 140779 | pMT2-F 5'-TTGCCTTTCTCTCCACAGGT-3'
ACCATGGCCGTGGCCAGACCTTCTGTGCCTGCCGCCCTGCCTCTGCTGGGAGAGCTGCCCAGACTGCTGC
TGCTGGTGCTGCTGTGTCTGCCTGCCGTGTGGGGCGATTGCGGCCTGCCCCCCGATGTGCCTAATGCCCA
GCCCGCCCTGGAAGGCAGAACCAGCTTCCCCGAGGACACCGTGATCACCTACAAGTGCGAGGAATCCTTC
GTGAAGATCCCCGGCGAGAAGGACAGCGTGATCTGCCTGAAGGGCAGCCAGTGGAGCGACATCGAGGAAT
TCTGCAACCGGTCCTGCGAGGTGCCCACCAGACTGAACAGCGCCAGCCTGAAGCAGCCCTACATCACCCA
GAACTACTTCCCTGTGGGCACCGTGGTGGAGTACGAGTGCAGACCCGGCTACAGAAGAGAGCCCAGCCTG
AGCCCCAAGCTGACCTGTCTGCAGAACCTGAAGTGGAGCACCGCCGTGGAGTTCTGCAAGAAGAAGTCCT
GCCCCAACCCTGGCGAGATCCGGAACGGCCAGATCGATGTGCCTGGCGGCATCCTGTTTGGCGCCACCAT
CAGCTTCAGCTGCAACACCGGCTACAAGCTGTTCGGATCTACTAGCTCTTTTTGCCTGATCAGCGGCAGC
AGCGTGCAGTGGTCCGACCCCCTGCCCGAGTGCAGAGAGATCTACTGCCCTGCTCCTCCTCAGATCGACA
ACGGCATCATCCAGGGAGAGAGAGATCACTACGGCTACCGGCAGAGCGTGACCTACGCCTGCAACAAGGG
CTTCACCATGATCGGCGAGCACAGCATCTACTGCACCGTGAACAACGAC
